Addgene plasmid #133997: pYU-2-Env
Purpose: Env gene from HIV-1 YU-2 in pcDNA3.1 expression vector
Depositing lab: Himanshu Garg. Depositing organization: Texas Tech University Health Sciences Center El Paso. Publication: HIV-1 Env Glycoprotein Phenotype along with Immune Activation Determines CD4 T Cell Loss in HIV Patients. Joshi A, Sedano M, Beauchamp B, Punke EB, Mulla ZD, Meza A, Alozie OK, Mukherjee D, Garg H. J Immunol. 2016 Feb 15;196(4):1768-79. doi: 10.4049/jimmunol.1501588. Epub 2016 Jan 13. PubMed 26764036.
Backbone
  Vector backbone: pcDNA3.1
  Vector type: Mammalian Expression
  Selectable markers: Neomycin (select with G418)
Growth in bacteria
  Bacterial resistance: Ampicillin, 100 μg/mL
  Growth temperature: 37°C
  Growth strain: DH5alpha
  Growth instructions: The bacterial strain XL10 Gold is preferred for downstream applications.
  Copy number: Unknown
Gene/Insert
  Gene/Insert name: Envelope Glycoprotein
  Promoter: CMV
  Cloning method: TOPO Cloning
  Sequencing primers: 5′ CMV Forward
Terms and licenses: Academic/Nonprofit Terms; Industry Terms: Not Available to Industry
How to cite: pYU-2-Env was a gift from Himanshu Garg (Addgene plasmid # 133997 ; http://n2t.net/addgene:133997 ; RRID:Addgene_133997)
