[The description below was written by a language model from this plasmid's Addgene catalogue record and pLannotate feature annotations shown in this document.]
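Description:
pYU-2-Env is a mammalian expression plasmid of about 8.5 kb, built on pcDNA3.1, that carries the envelope glycoprotein gene of the HIV-1 isolate YU-2, inserted by TOPO cloning. It is propagated in E. coli through a high-copy ColE1/pUC-type origin with ampicillin selection from the β-lactamase gene. An f1 origin is also present. For selection in mammalian cells, an SV40 early promoter drives a neomycin phosphotransferase cassette ending in an SV40 polyadenylation signal, which confers G418 resistance.

The payload is transcribed from the human cytomegalovirus immediate early enhancer and promoter and terminated by the bovine growth hormone polyadenylation signal. A T7 promoter sits just upstream of the insert. The annotated env open reading frame matches the YU-2 Env precursor, which includes the gp41 transmembrane fusion subunit. The cloned fragment extends beyond env itself, with a short tat fragment annotated upstream and a short nef fragment immediately downstream, so it appears to be a contiguous stretch of viral genome rather than a trimmed coding sequence. A V5 epitope tag from the backbone lies downstream of the nef fragment. The table does not show it as fused to env, so Env should not be assumed to be tagged. The brief hits to an HIV-1 LTR at the CMV promoter boundary and to ble, lacI and bom are small fragments, probably backbone remnants or annotation artefacts.

The record gives the purpose simply as expression of YU-2 Env. The associated publication concerns how Env glycoprotein phenotype relates to CD4 T cell loss in HIV patients, which suggests use in studies of Env function in transfected mammalian cells.
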