Features (pLannotate 1.2.2; 23 found; start..end, strand, type, name):
    124..503     +  enhancer       CMV enhancer: human cytomegalovirus immediate early enhancer
    504..707     +  promoter       CMV promoter: human cytomegalovirus (CMV) immediate early promoter
    703..736     +  LTR            5' LTR (truncated) (fragment): truncated 5' long terminal repeat (LTR) from HIV-1
    752..770     +  promoter       T7 promoter: promoter for bacteriophage T7 RNA polymerase
    816..926     +  CDS            tat (fragment): TAT_HV1BR - Experimental evidence at protein level: Swiss-Prot protein existence level 1. Extracellular circulating Tat can be endocytosed by surrounding uninfected cells via the binding to several surface receptors such as CD26, CXCR4, heparan sulfate proteoglycans (HSPG) or LDLR. Neurons are rarely infected, but they internalize Tat via their LDLR. Through its interaction with nuclear HATs, Tat is potentially able to control the acetylation-dependent cellular gene expression. Modulates the expression of many cellular genes involved in cell survival, proliferation or in coding for cytokines o
   1105..3633    +  CDS            env: ENV_HV1Y2 - Experimental evidence at protein level: Swiss-Prot protein existence level 1. [Transmembrane protein gp41]: Acts as a class I viral fusion protein. Under the current model, the protein has at least 3 conformational states: pre-fusion native state, pre-hairpin intermediate state, and post-fusion hairpin state. During fusion of viral and target intracellular membranes, the coiled coil regions (heptad repeats) assume a trimer-of-hairpins structure, positioning the fusion peptide in close proximity to the C-terminal region of the ectodomain. The formation of this structure appears to d
   3638..3775    +  CDS            nef (fragment): NEF_HV1Z2 - Experimental evidence at protein level: Swiss-Prot protein existence level 1. Extracellular Nef protein targets CD4(+) T-lymphocytes for apoptosis by interacting with CXCR4 surface receptors. From Human immunodeficiency virus type 1 group M subtype D (isolate Z2/CDC-Z34) (HIV-1).
   3858..3899    +  CDS            V5 tag: epitope tag from simian virus 5
   3955..4179    +  polyA_signal   bGH poly(A) signal: bovine growth hormone polyadenylation signal
   4183..4204    +  promoter       SV40 promoter (fragment): SV40 enhancer and early promoter
   4225..4653    +  rep_origin     f1 ori (sequence partly withheld): f1 bacteriophage origin of replication; arrow indicates direction of (+) strand synthesis
   4667..4996    +  promoter       SV40 promoter: SV40 enhancer and early promoter
   5063..5854    +  CDS            neo: KKA2_KLEPN - Also known as kan, nptII. Experimental evidence at protein level: Swiss-Prot protein existence level 1. Resistance to kanamycin, neomycin, paromomycin, ribostamycin, butirosin and gentamicin B. From Klebsiella pneumoniae.
   5880..6038    +  CDS            ble (fragment): BLE_KLEPN - Experimental evidence at protein level: Swiss-Prot protein existence level 1. Binding protein with a strong affinity to the bleomycin family of antibiotics. Binds to CL990; an antimitotic-antibiotic compound. From Klebsiella pneumoniae.
   6033..6154    +  polyA_signal   SV40 poly(A) signal: SV40 polyadenylation signal
   6227..6243    -  protein_bind   lac operator: The lac repressor binds to the lac operator to inhibit transcription in E. coli. This inhibition can be relieved by adding lactose or isopropyl-β-D-thiogalactopyranoside (IPTG). lac repressor encoded by lacI
   6251..6281    -  promoter       lac promoter: promoter for the E. coli lac operon
   6296..6317    -  protein_bind   CAP binding site: CAP binding activates transcription in the presence of cAMP. E. coli catabolite activator protein
   6330..6422    -  CDS            lacI (fragment): lac repressor; lacI; The lac repressor binds to the lac operator to inhibit transcription in E. coli. This inhibition can be relieved by adding lactose or isopropyl-β-D-thiogalactopyranoside (IPTG).
   6605..7193    -  rep_origin     ori: high-copy-number ColE1/pMB1/pBR322/pUC origin of replication
   7364..8224    -  CDS            AmpR: β-lactamase; bla; confers resistance to ampicillin, carbenicillin, and related antibiotics
   8225..8329    -  promoter       AmpR promoter: bla
   8388..8440    -  misc_feature   bom (fragment): basis of mobility region from pBR322
>Addgene plasmid #133997 | pYU-2-Env | addgene full sequence | sequence record 269454 | Addgene NGS Result
AGTAGTGCGCGAGCAAAATTTAAGCTACAACAAGGCAAGGCTTGACCGACAATTGCATGAAGAATCTGCT
TAGGGTTAGGCGTTTTGCGCTGCTTCGCGATGTACGGGCCAGATATACGCGTTGACATTGATTATTGACT
AGTTATTAATAGTAATCAATTACGGGGTCATTAGTTCATAGCCCATATATGGAGTTCCGCGTTACATAAC
TTACGGTAAATGGCCCGCCTGGCTGACCGCCCAACGACCCCCGCCCATTGACGTCAATAATGACGTATGT
TCCCATAGTAACGCCAATAGGGACTTTCCATTGACGTCAATGGGTGGAGTATTTACGGTAAACTGCCCAC
TTGGCAGTACATCAAGTGTATCATATGCCAAGTACGCCCCCTATTGACGTCAATGACGGTAAATGGCCCG
CCTGGCATTATGCCCAGTACATGACCTTATGGGACTTTCCTACTTGGCAGTACATCTACGTATTAGTCAT
CGCTATTACCATGGTGATGCGGTTTTGGCAGTACATCAATGGGCGTGGATAGCGGTTTGACTCACGGGGA
TTTCCAAGTCTCCACCCCATTGACGTCAATGGGAGTTTGTTTTGGCACCAAAATCAACGGGACTTTCCAA
AATGTCGTAACAACTCCGCCCCATTGACGCAAATGGGCGGTAGGCGTGTACGGTGGGAGGTCTATATAAG
CAGAGCTCTCTGGCTAACTAGAGAACCCACTGCTTACTGGCTTATCGAAATTAATACGACTCACTATAGG
GAGACCCAAGCTGGCTAGTTAAGCTTGGTACCGAGCTCGGATCCAGTACCCTTCACCGATCAAGCTTTAG
GCATCTCCTATGGCAGGAAGAAGCGGAGACAGCGACGAAGACCTCCTCAGGACAGTCAGACTCATCAAAG
TTCTCTATCAAAGCAGTAAGTAGTACATGTAATGCAATCTTTACAAGTATTAGCAATAGTAGCATTAGTA
GTAGCAACAATAATAGCAATAGTTGTGTGGACCATAGTATTCATAGAATATAGGAAAATATTAAGACAAA
GGAAAATAGACAGGTTAATTAATAGAATAACAGAAAGAGCAGAAGACAGTGGCAATGAGAGCGACGGAGA
TCAGGAAGAATTATCAGCACTTGTGGAAAGGGGGCACCTTGCTCCTTGGGATGTTGATGATCTGTAGTGC
TGCAGAACAATTGTGGGTCACAGTCTATTATGGGGTACCTGTGTGGAAAGAAGCAACCACCACTCTATTT
TGTGCATCAGATGCTAAAGCATATGATACAGAGGTACATAATGTTTGGGCCACACATGCCTGTGTACCCA
CAGACCCCAACCCACAAGAAGTAAAATTGGAAAATGTGACAGAAAATTTTAACATGTGGAAAAATAACAT
GGTAGAACAAATGCATGAGGATATAATCAGTTTATGGGATCAAAGCCTAAAGCCATGTGTAAAATTAACT
CCACTCTGTGTTACTTTAAATTGCACTGATTTAAGGAATGCTACTAATACCACTAGTAGTAGCTGGGAAA
CGATGGAGAAAGGAGAAATAAAAAACTGCTCTTTCAATATCACCACAAGCATAAGAGATAAGGTACAGAA
AGAATATGCACTTTTTTATAACCTTGATGTAGTACCAATAGATAATGCTAGCTATAGGTTGATAAGTTGT
AACACCTCAGTCATTACACAGGCCTGTCCAAAGGTATCCTTTGAGCCAATTCCCATACATTATTGTGCCC
CGGCTGGTTTTGCGATTCTAAAATGTAATGATAAAAAGTTCAATGGAACAGGACCATGTACAAATGTCAG
CACAGTACAATGTACACATGGAATTAGGCCAGTAGTATCAACTCAACTGCTGTTAAATGGCAGTCTAGCA
GAAGAAGAGATAGTAATTAGATCTGAAAATTTCACAAACAATGCTAAAACTATAATAGTACAGCTGAACG
AATCTGTAGTAATTAATTGTACAAGACCCAACAACAATACAAGAAAAAGTATAAATATAGGACCAGGGAG
AGCATTGTATACAACAGGAGAAATAATAGGAGATATAAGACAAGCACATTGTAACCTTAGTAAAACACAA
TGGGAAAACACTTTAGAACAGATAGCTATAAAATTAAAAGAACAATTTGGGAATAATAAAACAATAATCT
TTAATCCATCCTCAGGAGGGGACCCAGAAATTGTAACACACAGTTTTAATTGTGGAGGGGAATTTTTCTA
CTGTAATTCAACACAACTGTTTACTTGGAATGATACTAGAAAGTTAAATAACACTGGAAGAAATATCACA
CTCCCATGTAGAATAAAACAAATTATAAATATGTGGCAGGAAGTAGGAAAAGCAATGTATGCCCCTCCCA
TCAGAGGACAAATTAGATGTTCATCAAATATTACAGGGCTGCTATTAACAAGAGATGGTGGTAAGGACAC
GAACGGGACTGAGATCTTCAGACCTGGAGGAGGAGATATGAGGGACAATTGGAGAAGTGAATTATATAAA
TATAAAGTAGTAAAAATTGAACCATTAGGAGTAGCACCCACCAAGGCAAAGAGAAGAGTGGTGCAGAGAG
AAAAAAGAGCAGTGGGACTAGGAGCTTTGTTCCTTGGGTTCTTGGGAGCAGCAGGAAGCACTATGGGCGC
AGCGTCAATAACGCTGACGGTACAGGCCAGACAATTATTGTCTGGTATAGTGCAACAGCAGAACAATCTG
CTGAGGGCTATTGAGGCGCAACAGCACCTGTTGCAACTCACAGTCTGGGGCATCAAGCAGCTCCAGGCAA
GAGTCCTGGCTGTGGAAAGATACCTAAGGGATCAACAGCTCCTAGGGATTTGGGGTTGCTCTGGAAAACT
CATTTGCACCACTACTGTGCCTTGGAATACTAGTTGGAGTAATAAATCTCTGAATGAAATTTGGGATAAC
ATGACTTGGATGAAGTGGGAAAGAGAAATTGACAATTACACACACATAATATACTCCTTAATTGAACAAT
CGCAGAACCAACAAGAAAAGAATGAACAAGAATTATTGGCATTAGATAAATGGGCAAGTTTGTGGAATTG
GTTTGACATAACAAAATGGCTGTGGTATATAAAAATATTCATAATGATAGTAGGAGGCTTGATAGGTTTA
AGAATAGTTTTTGTTGTACTTTCTATAGTGAATAGAGTTAGGCAGGGATACTCACCATTATCGTTTCAGA
CCCACCTCCCAGCTCAGAGGGGACCCGACAGGCCCGACGGAATCGAAGAAGAAGGTGGAGAGAGAGACAG
AGACAGATCCGGTCCATTAGTGGATGGCTTCTTAGCAATTATCTGGGTCGACCTACGGAGCCTGTGCCTT
TTCAGCTACCACCGCTTGAGAGACTTACTCTTGATTGTAACGAGGATTGTGGAACTTCTGGGACGCAGGG
GGTGGGGAGTCCTCAAATATTGGTGGAATCTCCTCCAGTATTGGATTCAGGAACTAAAGAATAGTGCTGT
TAGCTTGCTCAACGCCACAGCTATAGCAGTAGCTGAGGGAACAGATAGGGTTATAGAAATATTACAAAGA
GCTTTTAGAGCTGTTCTTCACATACCTGTAAGAATAAGACAGGGCTTGGAAAGAGCTTTGCTATAAGATG
GGTGGCAAGTGGTCAAAACGTAGTATGGCTGGATGGCCTACTGTAAGGGAAAGAATGAGACGAGCCGAGC
CAGCAGCAGAAAGAATGAGACGAGCTGAGCCAGCAGCAGATGGGGTGGGAGCAGTATCTCGAGACGGATC
CAGCTAAGGGTCAAGACAATTCTGCAGATATCCAGCACAGTGGCGGCCGCTCGAGTCTAGAGGGCCCGCG
GTTCGAAGGTAAGCCTATCCCTAACCCTCTCCTCGGTCTCGATTCTACGCGTACCGGTCATCATCACCAT
CACCATTGAGTTTAAACCCGCTGATCAGCCTCGACTGTGCCTTCTAGTTGCCAGCCATCTGTTGTTTGCC
CCTCCCCCGTGCCTTCCTTGACCCTGGAAGGTGCCACTCCCACTGTCCTTTCCTAATAAAATGAGGAAAT
TGCATCGCATTGTCTGAGTAGGTGTCATTCTATTCTGGGGGGTGGGGTGGGGCAGGACAGCAAGGGGGAG
GATTGGGAAGACAATAGCAGGCATGCTGGGGATGCGGTGGGCTCTATGGCTTCTGAGGCGGAAAGAACCA
GCTGGGGCTCTAGGGGGTATCCCC
[124 nt withheld, positions 4225-4348]
C
[91 nt withheld, positions 4350-4440]
A
[49 nt withheld, positions 4442-4490]
CCTTTGACGTTGGAGTCCACGTTCTTT
[37 nt withheld, positions 4518-4554]
ACCCTATCTCGGTCTATTCTTTTGATTTATAAGGGATTTTGCCGATTTCGGCCTATTGGTTAAAAAATGA
GCTGATTTAACAAAAATTTAACGCGAATTAATTCTGTGGAATGTGTGTCAGTTAGGGTGTGGAAAGTCCC
CAGGCTCCCCAGCAGGCAGAAGTATGCAAAGCATGCATCTCAATTAGTCAGCAACCAGGTGTGGAAAGTC
CCCAGGCTCCCCAGCAGGCAGAAGTATGCAAAGCATGCATCTCAATTAGTCAGCAACCATAGTCCCGCCC
CTAACTCCGCCCATCCCGCCCCTAACTCCGCCCAGTTCCGCCCATTCTCCGCCCCATGGCTGACTAATTT
TTTTTATTTATGCAGAGGCCGAGGCCGCCTCTGCCTCTGAGCTATTCCAGAAGTAGTGAGGAGGCTTTTT
TGGAGGCCTAGGCTTTTGCAAAAAGCTCCCGGGAGCTTGTATATCCATTTTCGGATCTGATCAAGAGACA
GGATGAGGATCGTTTCGCATGATTGAACAAGATGGATTGCACGCAGGTTCTCCGGCCGCTTGGGTGGAGA
GGCTATTCGGCTATGACTGGGCACAACAGACAATCGGCTGCTCTGATGCCGCCGTGTTCCGGCTGTCAGC
GCAGGGGCGCCCGGTTCTTTTTGTCAAGACCGACCTGTCCGGTGCCCTGAATGAACTGCAGGACGAGGCA
GCGCGGCTATCGTGGCTGGCCACGACGGGCGTTCCTTGCGCAGCTGTGCTCGACGTTGTCACTGAAGCGG
GAAGGGACTGGCTGCTATTGGGCGAAGTGCCGGGGCAGGATCTCCTGTCATCTCACCTTGCTCCTGCCGA
GAAAGTATCCATCATGGCTGATGCAATGCGGCGGCTGCATACGCTTGATCCGGCTACCTGCCCATTCGAC
CACCAAGCGAAACATCGCATCGAGCGAGCACGTACTCGGATGGAAGCCGGTCTTGTCGATCAGGATGATC
TGGACGAAGAGCATCAGGGGCTCGCGCCAGCCGAACTGTTCGCCAGGCTCAAGGCGCGCATGCCCGACGG
CGAGGATCTCGTCGTGACCCATGGCGATGCCTGCTTGCCGAATATCATGGTGGAAAATGGCCGCTTTTCT
GGATTCATCGACTGTGGCCGGCTGGGTGTGGCGGACCGCTATCAGGACATAGCGTTGGCTACCCGTGATA
TTGCTGAAGAGCTTGGCGGCGAATGGGCTGACCGCTTCCTCGTGCTTTACGGTATCGCCGCTCCCGATTC
GCAGCGCATCGCCTTCTATCGCCTTCTTGACGAGTTCTTCTGAGCGGGACTCTGGGGTTCGCGAAATGAC
CGACCAAGCGACGCCCAACCTGCCATCACGAGATTTCGATTCCACCGCCGCCTTCTATGAAAGGTTGGGC
TTCGGAATCGTTTTCCGGGACGCCGGCTGGATGATCCTCCAGCGCGGGGATCTCATGCTGGAGTTCTTCG
CCCACCCCAACTTGTTTATTGCAGCTTATAATGGTTACAAATAAAGCAATAGCATCACAAATTTCACAAA
TAAAGCATTTTTTTCACTGCATTCTAGTTGTGGTTTGTCCAAACTCATCAATGTATCTTATCATGTCTGT
ATACCGTCGACCTCTAGCTAGAGCTTGGCGTAATCATGGTCATAGCTGTTTCCTGTGTGAAATTGTTATC
CGCTCACAATTCCACACAACATACGAGCCGGAAGCATAAAGTGTAAAGCCTGGGGTGCCTAATGAGTGAG
CTAACTCACATTAATTGCGTTGCGCTCACTGCCCGCTTTCCAGTCGGGAAACCTGTCGTGCCAGCTGCAT
TAATGAATCGGCCAACGCGCGGGGAGAGGCGGTTTGCGTATTGGGCGCTCTTCCGCTTCCTCGCTCACTG
ACTCGCTGCGCTCGGTCGTTCGGCTGCGGCGAGCGGTATCAGCTCACTCAAAGGCGGTAATACGGTTATC
CACAGAATCAGGGGATAACGCAGGAAAGAACATGTGAGCAAAAGGCCAGCAAAAGGCCAGGAACCGTAAA
AAGGCCGCGTTGCTGGCGTTTTTCCATAGGCTCCGCCCCCCTGACGAGCATCACAAAAATCGACGCTCAA
GTCAGAGGTGGCGAAACCCGACAGGACTATAAAGATACCAGGCGTTTCCCCCTGGAAGCTCCCTCGTGCG
CTCTCCTGTTCCGACCCTGCCGCTTACCGGATACCTGTCCGCCTTTCTCCCTTCGGGAAGCGTGGCGCTT
TCTCATAGCTCACGCTGTAGGTATCTCAGTTCGGTGTAGGTCGTTCGCTCCAAGCTGGGCTGTGTGCACG
AACCCCCCGTTCAGCCCGACCGCTGCGCCTTATCCGGTAACTATCGTCTTGAGTCCAACCCGGTAAGACA
CGACTTATCGCCACTGGCAGCAGCCACTGGTAACAGGATTAGCAGAGCGAGGTATGTAGGCGGTGCTACA
GAGTTCTTGAAGTGGTGGCCTAACTACGGCTACACTAGAAGAACAGTATTTGGTATCTGCGCTCTGCTGA
AGCCAGTTACCTTCGGAAAAAGAGTTGGTAGCTCTTGATCCGGCAAACAAACCACCGCTGGTAGCGGTGG
TTTTTTTGTTTGCAAGCAGCAGATTACGCGCAGAAAAAAAGGATCTCAAGAAGATCCTTTGATCTTTTCT
ACGGGGTCTGACGCTCAGTGGAACGAAAACTCACGTTAAGGGATTTTGGTCATGAGATTATCAAAAAGGA
TCTTCACCTAGATCCTTTTAAATTAAAAATGAAGTTTTAAATCAATCTAAAGTATATATGAGTAAACTTG
GTCTGACAGTTACCAATGCTTAATCAGTGAGGCACCTATCTCAGCGATCTGTCTATTTCGTTCATCCATA
GTTGCCTGACTCCCCGTCGTGTAGATAACTACGATACGGGAGGGCTTACCATCTGGCCCCAGTGCTGCAA
TGATACCGCGAGACCCACGCTCACCGGCTCCAGATTTATCAGCAATAAACCAGCCAGCCGGAAGGGCCGA
GCGCAGAAGTGGTCCTGCAACTTTATCCGCCTCCATCCAGTCTATTAATTGTTGCCGGGAAGCTAGAGTA
AGTAGTTCGCCAGTTAATAGTTTGCGCAACGTTGTTGCCATTGCTACAGGCATCGTGGTGTCACGCTCGT
CGTTTGGTATGGCTTCATTCAGCTCCGGTTCCCAACGATCAAGGCGAGTTACATGATCCCCCATGTTGTG
CAAAAAAGCGGTTAGCTCCTTCGGTCCTCCGATCGTTGTCAGAAGTAAGTTGGCCGCAGTGTTATCACTC
ATGGTTATGGCAGCACTGCATAATTCTCTTACTGTCATGCCATCCGTAAGATGCTTTTCTGTGACTGGTG
AGTACTCAACCAAGTCATTCTGAGAATAGTGTATGCGGCGACCGAGTTGCTCTTGCCCGGCGTCAATACG
GGATAATACCGCGCCACATAGCAGAACTTTAAAAGTGCTCATCATTGGAAAACGTTCTTCGGGGCGAAAA
CTCTCAAGGATCTTACCGCTGTTGAGATCCAGTTCGATGTAACCCACTCGTGCACCCAACTGATCTTCAG
CATCTTTTACTTTCACCAGCGTTTCTGGGTGAGCAAAAACAGGAAGGCAAAATGCCGCAAAAAAGGGAAT
AAGGGCGACACGGAAATGTTGAATACTCATACTCTTCCTTTTTCAATATTATTGAAGCATTTATCAGGGT
TATTGTCTCATGAGCGGATACATATTTGAATGTATTTAGAAAAATAAACAAATAGGGGTTCCGCGCACAT
TTCCCCGAAAAGTGCCACCTGACGTCGACGGATCGGGAGATCTCCCGATCCCCTATGGTGCACTCTCAGT
ACAATCTGCTCTGATGCCGCATAGTTAAGCCAGTATCTGCTCCCTGCTTGTGTGTTGGAGGTCGCTG
