>Addgene plasmid #133997 | pYU-2-Env | depositor partial sequence | sequence record 273525 | YU2-new-seq
AGCTTGGTACCGAGCTCGGATCCAGTACCCTTCACCGATCAAGCTTTAGGCATCTCCTATGGCAGGAAGA
AGCGGAGACAGCGACGAAGACCTCCTCAGGACAGTCAGACTCATCAAAGTTCTCTATCAAAGCAGTAAGT
AGTACATGTAATGCAATCTTTACAAGTATTAGCAATAGTAGCATTAGTAGTAGCAACAATAATAGCAATA
GTTGTGTGGACCATAGTATTCATAGAATATAGGAAAATATTAAGACAAAGGAAAATAGACAGGTTAATTA
ATAGAATAACAGAAAGAGCAGAAGACAGTGGCAATGAGAGCGACGGAGATCAGGAAGAATTATCAGCACT
TGTGGAAAGGGGGCACCTTGCTCCTTGGGATGTTGATGATCTGTAGTGCTGCAGAACAATTGTGGGTCAC
AGTCTATTATGGGGTACCTGTGTGGAAAGAAGCAACCACCACTCTATTTTGTGCATCAGATGCTAAAGCA
TATGATACAGAGGTACATAATGTTTGGGCCACACATGCCTGTGTACCCACAGACCCCAACCCACAAGAAG
TAAAATTGGAAAATGTGACAGAAAATTTTAACATGTGGAAAAATAACATGGTAGAACAAATGCATGAGGA
TATAATCAGTTTATGGGATCAAAGCCTAAAGCCATGTGTAAAATTAACTCCACTCTGTGTTACTTTAAAT
TGCACTGATTTAAGGAATGCTACTAATACCACTAGTAGTAGCTGGGAAACGATGGAGAAAGGAGAAATAA
AAAACTGCTCTTTCAATATCACCACAAGCATAAGAGATAAGGTACAGAAAGAATATGCACTTTTTTATAA
CCTTGATGTAGTACCAATAGATAATGCTAGCTATAGGTTGATAAGTTGTAACACCTCAGTCATTACACAG
GCCTGTCCAAAGGTATCCTTTGAGCCAATTCCCATACATTATTGTGCCCCGGCTGGTTTTGCGATTCTAA
AATGTAATGATAAAAAGTTCAATGGAACAGGACCATGTACAAATGTCAGCACAGTACAATGTACACATGG
AATTAGGCCAGTAGTATCAACTCAACTGCTGTTAAATGGCAGTCTAGCAGAAGAAGAGATAGTAATTAGA
TCTGAAAATTTCACAAACAATGCTAAAACTATAATAGTACAGCTGAACGAATCTGTAGTAATTAATTGTA
CAAGACCCAACAACAATACAAGAAAAAGTATAAATATAGGACCAGGGAGAGCATTGTATACAACAGGAGA
AATAATAGGAGATATAAGACAAGCACATTGTAACCTTAGTAAAACACAATGGGAAAACACTTTAGAACAG
ATAGCTATAAAATTAAAAGAACAATTTGGGAATAATAAAACAATAATCTTTAATCCATCCTCAGGAGGGG
ACCCAGAAATTGTAACACACAGTTTTAATTGTGGAGGGGAATTTTTCTACTGTAATTCAACACAACTGTT
TACTTGGAATGATACTAGAAAGTTAAATAACACTGGAAGAAATATCACACTCCCATGTAGAATAAAACAA
ATTATAAATATGTGGCAGGAAGTAGGAAAAGCAATGTATGCCCCTCCCATCAGAGGACAAATTAGATGTT
CATCAAATATTACAGGGCTGCTATTAACAAGAGATGGTGGTAAGGACACGAACGGGACTGAGATCTTCAG
ACCTGGAGGAGGAGATATGAGGGACAATTGGAGAAGTGAATTATATAAATATAAAGTAGTAAAAATTGAA
CCATTAGGAGTAGCACCCACCAAGGCAAAGAGAAGAGTGGTGCAGAGAGAAAAAAGAGCAGTGGGACTAG
GAGCTTTGTTCCTTGGGTTCTTGGGAGCAGCAGGAAGCACTATGGGCGCAGCGTCAATAACGCTGACGGT
ACAGGCCAGACAATTATTGTCTGGTATAGTGCAACAGCAGAACAATCTGCTGAGGGCTATTGAGGCGCAA
CAGCACCTGTTGCAACTCACAGTCTGGGGCATCAAGCAGCTCCAGGCAAGAGTCCTGGCTGTGGAAAGAT
ACCTAAGGGATCAACAGCTCCTAGGGATTTGGGGTTGCTCTGGAAAACTCATTTGCACCACTACTGTGCC
TTGGAATACTAGTTGGAGTAATAAATCTCTGAATGAAATTTGGGATAACATGACTTGGATGAAGTGGGAA
AGAGAAATTGACAATTACACACACATAATATACTCCTTAATTGAACAATCGCAGAACCAACAAGAAAAGA
ATGAACAAGAATTATTGGCATTAGATAAATGGGCAAGTTTGTGGAATTGGTTTGACATAACAAAATGGCT
GTGGTATATAAAAATATTCATAATGATAGTAGGAGGCTTGATAGGTTTAAGAATAGTTTTTGTTGTACTT
TCTATAGTGAATAGAGTTAGGCAGGGATACTCACCATTATCGTTTCAGACCCACCTCCCAGCTCAGAGGG
GACCCGACAGGCCCGACGGAATCGAAGAAGAAGGTGGAGAGAGAGACAGAGACAGATCCGGTCCATTAGT
GGATGGCTTCTTAGCAATTATCTGGGTCGACCTACGGAGCCTGTGCCTTTTCAGCTACCACCGCTTGAGA
GACTTACTCTTGATTGTAACGAGGATTGTGGAACTTCTGGGACGCAGGGGGTGGGGAGTCCTCAAATATT
GGTGGAATCTCCTCCAGTATTGGATTCAGGAACTAAAGAATAGTGCTGTTAGCTTGCTCAACGCCACAGC
TATAGCAGTAGCTGAGGGAACAGATAGGGTTATAGAAATATTACAAAGAGCTTTTAGAGCTGTTCTTCAC
ATACCTGTAAGAATAAGACAGGGCTTGGAAAGAGCTTTGCTATAAGATGGGTGGCAAGTGGTCAAAACGT
AGTATGGCTGGATGGCCTACTGTAAGGGAAAGAATGAGACGAGCCGAGCCAGCAGCAGAAAGAATGAGAC
GAGCTGAGCCAGCAGCAGATGGGGTGGGAGCAGTATCTCGAGACGGATCCAGCTAAGGGTCAAGACAATT
CTGCAGATATCCAGCACAGTGGCGGCCGCTCGAGTCTAGAGGGCCCGCGGTTCGAAGGTAAGCCTATCCC
TAACCCTCTCCTCGGTCTCGATTCTACGCGTACCGGTCATCATCACCATCACCATTGAGTTTAAACCCGC
TGATCAGCCTCGACTGTGCCTTCTAGTTGCCAGCCATCTGTTGTTTGCCCCTCCCCCGTGCCTTCCTTGA
CCCTGGAAGGTGCCACTCCCACTGTCCTTTCCTAATAAAATGAGGAAATTGCATCGCATTGTCTGAGTAG
GTGTCATTCTATTCTGGGGGGTGGGGGTGGGGCAGGACAGCAAGGGGGAGGATTGGGAAGACAATAGCAG
GCATGCTGGGGATGCGGTGGGCTCTATGGCTTCTGAGGCGGAAAGAACCAGCTGGGGCTCTAGGGGGTAT
CCCCACGCGCCCTGTAGCGGCGCATTAAGCGCGGCGGGG
